>Addgene plasmid #57346 | mEos2-Alpha-Actinin-19 | addgene full sequence | sequence record 241204 | Addgene NGS Result
TATTACCGCCATGCATTAGTTATTAATAGTAATCAATTACGGGGTCATTAGTTCATAGCCCATATATGGA
GTTCCGCGTTACATAACTTACGGTAAATGGCCCGCCTGGCTGACCGCCCAACGACCCCCGCCCATTGACG
TCAATAATGACGTATGTTCCCATAGTAACGCCAATAGGGACTTTCCATTGACGTCAATGGGTGGAGTATT
TACGGTAAACTGCCCACTTGGCAGTACATCAAGTGTATCATATGCCAAGTACGCCCCCTATTGACGTCAA
TGACGGTAAATGGCCCGCCTGGCATTATGCCCAGTACATGACCTTATGGGACTTTCCTACTTGGCAGTAC
ATCTACGTATTAGTCATCGCTATTACCATGGTGATGCGGTTTTGGCAGTACATCAATGGGCGTGGATAGC
GGTTTGACTCACGGGGATTTCCAAGTCTCCACCCCATTGACGTCAATGGGAGTTTGTTTTGGCACCAAAA
TCAACGGGACTTTCCAAAATGTCGTAACAACTCCGCCCCATTGACGCAAATGGGCGGTAGGCGTGTACGG
TGGGAGGTCTATATAAGCAGAGCTGGTTTAGTGAACCGTCAGATCCGCTAGCGCTACCGGACTCAGATCT
CGAGCTCAAGCTTCGCACCATCATGGACCATTATGATTCTCAGCAAACCAACGATTACATGCAGCCAGAA
GAGGACTGGGACCGGGACCTGCTCCTGGACCCGGCCTGGGAGAAGCAGCAGAGAAAGACATTCACGGCAT
GGTGTAACTCCCACCTCCGGAAGGCGGGGACACAGATCGAGAACATCGAAGAGGACTTCCGGGATGGCCT
GAAGCTCATGCTGCTGCTGGAGGTCATCTCAGGTGAACGCTTGGCCAAGCCAGAGCGAGGCAAGATGAGA
GTGCACAAGATCTCCAACGTCAACAAGGCCCTGGATTTCATAGCCAGCAAAGGCGTCAAACTGGTGTCCA
TCGGAGCCGAAGAAATCGTGGATGGGAATGTGAAGATGACCCTGGGCATGATCTGGACCATCATCCTGCG
CTTTGCCATCCAGGACATCTCCGTGGAAGAGACTTCAGCCAAGGAAGGGCTGCTCCTGTGGTGTCAGAGA
AAGACAGCCCCTTACAAAAATGTCAACATCCAGAACTTCCACATAAGCTGGAAGGATGGCCTCGGCTTCT
GTGCTTTGATCCACCGACACCGGCCCGAGCTGATTGACTACGGGAAGCTGCGGAAGGATGATCCACTCAC
AAATCTGAATACGGCTTTTGACGTGGCAGAGAAGTACCTGGACATCCCCAAGATGCTGGATGCCGAAGAC
ATCGTTGGAACTGCCCGACCGGATGAGAAAGCCATCATGACTTACGTGTCTAGCTTCTACCACGCCTTCT
CTGGAGCCCAGAAGGCGGAGACAGCAGCCAATCGCATCTGCAAGGTGTTGGCCGTCAACCAGGAGAACGA
GCAGCTTATGGAAGACTACGAGAAGCTGGCCAGTGATCTGTTGGAGTGGATCCGCCGCACAATCCCGTGG
CTGGAGAACCGGGTGCCCGAGAACACCATGCATGCCATGCAACAGAAGCTGGAGGACTTCCGGGACTACC
GGCGCCTGCACAAGCCGCCCAAGGTGCAGGAGAAGTGCCAGCTGGAGATCAACTTCAACACGCTGCAGAC
CAAGCTGCGGCTCAGCAACCGGCCTGCCTTCATGCCCTCTGAGGGCAGGATGGTCTCGGACATCAACAAT
GCCTGGGGCTGCCTGGAGCAGGTGGAGAAGGGCTATGAGGAGTGGTTGCTGAATGAGATCCGGAGGCTGG
AGCGACTGGACCACCTGGCAGAGAAGTTCCGGCAGAAGGCCTCCATCCACGAGGCCTGGACTGACGGCAA
AGAGGCCATGCTGCGACAGAAGGACTATGAGACCGCCACCCTCTCGGAGATCAAGGCCTTGCTCAAGAAG
CATGAGGCCTTCGAGAGTGACCTGGCTGCCCACCAGGACCGTGTGGAGCAGATTGCCGCCATCGCACAGG
AGCTCAATGAGCTGGACTATTATGACTCACCCAGTGTCAACGCCCGTTGCCAAAAGATCTGTGACCAGTG
GGACAATCTGGGGGCCCTAACTCAGAAGCGAAGGGAAGCTCTGGAGCGGACCGAGAAACTGCTGGAGACC
ATTGACCAGCTGTACTTGGAGTATGCCAAGCGGGCTGCACCCTTCAACAACTGGATGGAGGGGGCCATGG
AGGACCTGCAGGACACCTTCATTGTGCACACCATTGAGGAGATCCAGGGACTGACCACAGCCCATGAGCA
GTTCAAGGCCACCCTCCCTGATGCCGACAAGGAGCGCCTGGCCATCCTGGGCATCCACAATGAGGTGTCC
AAGATTGTCCAGACCTACCACGTCAATATGGCGGGCACCAACCCCTACACAACCATCACGCCTCAGGAGA
TCAATGGCAAATGGGACCACGTGCGGCAGCTGGTGCCTCGGAGGGACCAAGCTCTGACGGAGGAGCATGC
CCGACAGCAGCACAATGAGAGGCTACGCAAGCAGTTTGGAGCCCAGGCCAATGTCATCGGGCCCTGGATC
CAGACCAAGATGGAGGAGATCGGGAGGATCTCCATTGAGATGCATGGGACCCTGGAGGACCAGCTCAGCC
ACCTGCGGCAGTATGAGAAGAGCATCGTCAACTACAAGCCAAAGATTGATCAGCTGGAGGGCGACCACCA
GCTCATCCAGGAGGCGCTCATCTTCGACAACAAGCACACCAACTACACCATGGAGCACATCCGTGTGGGC
TGGGAGCAGCTGCTCACCACCATCGCCAGGACCATCAATGAGGTAGAGAACCAGATCCTGACCCGGGATG
CCAAGGGCATCAGCCAGGAGCAGATGAATGAGTTCCGGGCCTCCTTCAACCACTTTGACCGGGATCACTC
CGGCACACTGGGTCCCGAGGAGTTCAAAGCCTGCCTCATCAGCTTGGGTTATGATATTGGCAACGACCCC
CAGGGAGAAGCAGAATTTGCCCGCATCATGAGCATTGTGGACCCCAACCGCCTGGGGGTAGTGACATTCC
AGGCCTTCATTGACTTCATGTCCCGCGAGACAGCCGACACAGATACAGCAGACCAAGTCATGGCTTCCTT
CAAGATCCTGGCTGGGGACAAGAACTACATTACCATGGACGAGCTGCGCCGCGAGCTGCCACCCGACCAG
GCTGAGTACTGCATCGCGCGGATGGCCCCCTACACCGGCCCCGACTCCGTGCCAGGTGCTCTGGACTACA
TGTCCTTCTCCACGGCGCTGTACGGCGAGAGTGACCTCAAGCTTCGAATTCTGCAGTCGACGGTACCGCG
GGCCCGGGATCCACCGGTCGCCACCATGAGTGCGATTAAGCCAGACATGAAGATCAAACTCCGTATGGAA
GGCAACGTAAACGGGCACCACTTTGTGATCGACGGAGATGGTACAGGCAAGCCTTTTGAGGGAAAACAGA
GTATGGATCTTGAAGTCAAAGAGGGCGGACCTCTGCCTTTTGCCTTTGATATCCTGACCACTGCATTCCA
TTACGGCAACAGGGTATTCGCCAAATATCCAGACAACATACAAGACTATTTTAAGCAGTCGTTTCCTAAG
GGGTATTCGTGGGAACGAAGCTTGACTTTCGAAGACGGGGGCATTTGCATTGCCAGAAACGACATAACAA
TGGAAGGGGACACTTTCTATAATAAAGTTCGATTTTATGGTACCAACTTTCCCGCCAATGGTCCAGTTAT
GCAGAAGAAGACGCTGAAATGGGAGCCCTCCACTGAGAAAATGTATGTGCGTGATGGAGTGCTGACGGGT
GATATTCATATGGCTTTGTTGCTTGAAGGAAATGCCCATTACCGATGTGACTTCAGAACTACTTACAAAG
CTAAGGAGAAGGGTGTCAAGTTACCAGGCTACCACTTTGTGGACCACTGCATTGAGATTTTAAGCCATGA
CAAAGATTACAACAAGGTTAAGCTGTATGAGCATGCTGTTGCTCATTCTGGATTGCCTGACAATGCCAGA
CGATAAGCGGCCGCGACTCTAGATCATAATCAGCCATACCACATTTGTAGAGGTTTTACTTGCTTTAAAA
AACCTCCCACACCTCCCCCTGAACCTGAAACATAAAATGAATGCAATTGTTGTTGTTAACTTGTTTATTG
CAGCTTATAATGGTTACAAATAAAGCAATAGCATCACAAATTTCACAAATAAAGCATTTTTTTCACTGCA
TTCTAGTTGTGGTTTGTCCAAACTCATCAATGTATCTTAAGGCGTAAATTGTAAGCGTTAATATTTTGTT
AAAATTCGCGTTAAATTTTTGTTAAATCAGCTCATTTTTTAACCAATAGGCCGAAATCGGCAAAATCCCT
TATAAATCAAAAGAATAGACCGAGATAGGGT
[37 nt withheld, positions 4442-4478]
AAAGAACGTGGACTCCAACGTCAAAGG
[49 nt withheld, positions 4506-4554]
T
[91 nt withheld, positions 4556-4646]
G
[124 nt withheld, positions 4648-4771]
CAGGTGGCACTTTTCGGGGAAATGTGCGCGGAACCCCTATTTGTTTATTTTTCTAAATACATTCAAATAT
GTATCCGCTCATGAGACAATAACCCTGATAAATGCTTCAATAATATTGAAAAAGGAAGAGTCCTGAGGCG
GAAAGAACCAGCTGTGGAATGTGTGTCAGTTAGGGTGTGGAAAGTCCCCAGGCTCCCCAGCAGGCAGAAG
TATGCAAAGCATGCATCTCAATTAGTCAGCAACCAGGTGTGGAAAGTCCCCAGGCTCCCCAGCAGGCAGA
AGTATGCAAAGCATGCATCTCAATTAGTCAGCAACCATAGTCCCGCCCCTAACTCCGCCCATCCCGCCCC
TAACTCCGCCCAGTTCCGCCCATTCTCCGCCCCATGGCTGACTAATTTTTTTTATTTATGCAGAGGCCGA
GGCCGCCTCGGCCTCTGAGCTATTCCAGAAGTAGTGAGGAGGCTTTTTTGGAGGCCTAGGCTTTTGCAAA
GATCGATCAAGAGACAGGATGAGGATCGTTTCGCATGATTGAACAAGATGGATTGCACGCAGGTTCTCCG
GCCGCTTGGGTGGAGAGGCTATTCGGCTATGACTGGGCACAACAGACAATCGGCTGCTCTGATGCCGCCG
TGTTCCGGCTGTCAGCGCAGGGGCGCCCGGTTCTTTTTGTCAAGACCGACCTGTCCGGTGCCCTGAATGA
ACTGCAAGACGAGGCAGCGCGGCTATCGTGGCTGGCCACGACGGGCGTTCCTTGCGCAGCTGTGCTCGAC
GTTGTCACTGAAGCGGGAAGGGACTGGCTGCTATTGGGCGAAGTGCCGGGGCAGGATCTCCTGTCATCTC
ACCTTGCTCCTGCCGAGAAAGTATCCATCATGGCTGATGCAATGCGGCGGCTGCATACGCTTGATCCGGC
TACCTGCCCATTCGACCACCAAGCGAAACATCGCATCGAGCGAGCACGTACTCGGATGGAAGCCGGTCTT
GTCGATCAGGATGATCTGGACGAAGAGCATCAGGGGCTCGCGCCAGCCGAACTGTTCGCCAGGCTCAAGG
CGAGCATGCCCGACGGCGAGGATCTCGTCGTGACCCATGGCGATGCCTGCTTGCCGAATATCATGGTGGA
AAATGGCCGCTTTTCTGGATTCATCGACTGTGGCCGGCTGGGTGTGGCGGACCGCTATCAGGACATAGCG
TTGGCTACCCGTGATATTGCTGAAGAGCTTGGCGGCGAATGGGCTGACCGCTTCCTCGTGCTTTACGGTA
TCGCCGCTCCCGATTCGCAGCGCATCGCCTTCTATCGCCTTCTTGACGAGTTCTTCTGAGCGGGACTCTG
GGGTTCGAAATGACCGACCAAGCGACGCCCAACCTGCCATCACGAGATTTCGATTCCACCGCCGCCTTCT
ATGAAAGGTTGGGCTTCGGAATCGTTTTCCGGGACGCCGGCTGGATGATCCTCCAGCGCGGGGATCTCAT
GCTGGAGTTCTTCGCCCACCCTAGGGGGAGGCTAACTGAAACACGGAAGGAGACAATACCGGAAGGAACC
CGCGCTATGACGGCAATAAAAAGACAGAATAAAACGCACGGTGTTGGGTCGTTTGTTCATAAACGCGGGG
TTCGGTCCCAGGGCTGGCACTCTGTCGATACCCCACCGAGACCCCATTGGGGCCAATACGCCCGCGTTTC
TTCCTTTTCCCCACCCCACCCCCCAAGTTCGGGTGAAGGCCCAGGGCTCGCAGCCAACGTCGGGGCGGCA
GGCCCTGCCATAGCCTCAGGTTACTCATATATACTTTAGATTGATTTAAAACTTCATTTTTAATTTAAAA
GGATCTAGGTGAAGATCCTTTTTGATAATCTCATGACCAAAATCCCTTAACGTGAGTTTTCGTTCCACTG
AGCGTCAGACCCCGTAGAAAAGATCAAAGGATCTTCTTGAGATCCTTTTTTTCTGCGCGTAATCTGCTGC
TTGCAAACAAAAAAACCACCGCTACCAGCGGTGGTTTGTTTGCCGGATCAAGAGCTACCAACTCTTTTTC
CGAAGGTAACTGGCTTCAGCAGAGCGCAGATACCAAATACTGTTCTTCTAGTGTAGCCGTAGTTAGGCCA
CCACTTCAAGAACTCTGTAGCACCGCCTACATACCTCGCTCTGCTAATCCTGTTACCAGTGGCTGCTGCC
AGTGGCGATAAGTCGTGTCTTACCGGGTTGGACTCAAGACGATAGTTACCGGATAAGGCGCAGCGGTCGG
GCTGAACGGGGGGTTCGTGCACACAGCCCAGCTTGGAGCGAACGACCTACACCGAACTGAGATACCTACA
GCGTGAGCTATGAGAAAGCGCCACGCTTCCCGAAGGGAGAAAGGCGGACAGGTATCCGGTAAGCGGCAGG
GTCGGAACAGGAGAGCGCACGAGGGAGCTTCCAGGGGGAAACGCCTGGTATCTTTATAGTCCTGTCGGGT
TTCGCCACCTCTGACTTGAGCGTCGATTTTTGTGATGCTCGTCAGGGGGGCGGAGCCTATGGAAAAACGC
CAGCAACGCGGCCTTTTTACGGTTCCTGGCCTTTTGCTGGCCTTTTGCTCACATGTTCTTTCCTGCGTTA
TCCCCTGATTCTGTGGATAACCG
Features (pLannotate 1.2.2; 16 found; start..end, strand, type, name):
     77..380     +  enhancer       CMV enhancer: human cytomegalovirus immediate early enhancer
    381..584     +  promoter       CMV promoter: human cytomegalovirus (CMV) immediate early promoter
    607..645     +  misc_feature   MCS (fragment): multiple cloning site
    653..3328    +  CDS            ACTN1: ACTN1_HUMAN - Experimental evidence at protein level: Swiss-Prot protein existence level 1. F-actin cross-linking protein which is thought to anchor actin to a variety of intracellular structures. This is a bundling protein. From Homo sapiens (Human).
   3326..3372    +  misc_feature   MCS (fragment): multiple cloning site
   3386..4066    +  CDS            mEos2: monomeric variant of green-to-red photoswitchable fluorescent protein EosFP (McKinney et al., 2009)
   4082..4165    +  CDS            large T antigen (fragment): large T antigen from SV40 (simian virus 40)
   4188..4309    +  polyA_signal   SV40 poly(A) signal: SV40 polyadenylation signal
   4343..4771    -  rep_origin     f1 ori (sequence partly withheld): f1 bacteriophage origin of replication; arrow indicates direction of (+) strand synthesis
   4798..4902    +  promoter       AmpR promoter: bla
   4904..5261    +  promoter       SV40 promoter: SV40 enhancer and early promoter
   5296..6090    +  CDS            NeoR/KanR: aminoglycoside phosphotransferase from Tn5; aph(3')-II (or nptII); confers resistance to neomycin, kanamycin, and G418 (Geneticin®)
   6111..6263    +  CDS            ble (fragment): BLE_KLEPN - Experimental evidence at protein level: Swiss-Prot protein existence level 1. Binding protein with a strong affinity to the bleomycin family of antibiotics. Binds to CL990; an antimitotic-antibiotic compound. From Klebsiella pneumoniae.
   6322..6369    +  polyA_signal   HSV TK poly(A) signal: herpes simplex virus thymidine kinase polyadenylation signal (Cole and Stacy, 1985)
   6460..6476    -  polyA_signal   bGH poly(A) signal (fragment): bovine growth hormone polyadenylation signal
   6698..7286    +  rep_origin     ori: high-copy-number ColE1/pMB1/pBR322/pUC origin of replication
