[The description below was written by a language model from this plasmid's Addgene catalogue record and pLannotate feature annotations shown in this document.]
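Description:
mEos2-Alpha-Actinin-19 is a mammalian expression plasmid that produces human alpha-actinin-1 (ACTN1) fused to the photoconvertible fluorescent protein mEos2. The feature table places the ACTN1 coding sequence directly downstream of the CMV immediate-early enhancer and promoter. It is followed by a short stretch of residual multiple cloning site that acts as a linker and then by the mEos2 coding sequence, so the fluorescent protein sits at the C-terminus of alpha-actinin. The "19" in the name may refer to linker length, but the record does not say so. An SV40 polyadenylation signal terminates the transcript. The small "large T antigen" fragment annotated just before it probably reflects SV40-derived sequence flanking the poly(A) region rather than a functional element.

The backbone has the layout of a standard N1-type fluorescent protein vector. A high-copy ColE1/pUC origin supports propagation in E. coli, and an f1 origin is also present. A single NeoR/KanR gene (Tn5 aminoglycoside phosphotransferase) is driven by tandem bacterial (bla) and SV40 early promoters and ends in an HSV TK poly(A) signal. This gene confers kanamycin resistance in bacteria and G418 resistance in mammalian cells. The short ble and bGH poly(A) fragments appear to be incidental annotation matches.

ACTN1 is an F-actin cross-linking and bundling protein, so the fusion serves as a localization marker for alpha-actinin-containing structures. mEos2 converts from a green state (excitation 505, emission 516 nm) to a red state (569/581 nm). This suits it to photoactivation-based single-molecule and super-resolution imaging, consistent with the associated study of the nanoscale architecture of integrin-based cell adhesions.
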