Addgene plasmid #57346: mEos2-Alpha-Actinin-19
Purpose: Localization: Alpha Actinin, Excitation: 505 / 569, Emission: 516 / 581
Depositing lab: Michael Davidson. Depositing organization: Florida State University, Tallahassee. Publication: Nanoscale architecture of integrin-based cell adhesions. Kanchanawong P, Shtengel G, Pasapera AM, Ramko EB, Davidson MW, Hess HF, Waterman CM. Nature. 2010 Nov 25;468(7323):580-4. doi: 10.1038/nature09621. PubMed 21107430.
Backbone
  Vector backbone: mEos2
  Backbone size w/o insert (bp): 4750
  Vector type: Mammalian Expression
  Selectable markers: Neomycin (select with G418)
Growth in bacteria
  Bacterial resistance: Kanamycin, 50 μg/mL
  Growth temperature: 37°C
  Growth strain: DH5alpha
  Copy number: High Copy
Gene/Insert
  Gene/Insert name: Alpha-Actinin (alt name: NM_001102.3)
  Species: H. sapiens (human)
  Entrez Gene: ACTN1 (a.k.a. BDPLT15)
  Promoter: CMV
  Tag / fusion protein: mEos2
  Cloning method: Unknown
  Sequencing primers: 5′ CMV-F; 3′ SV40pA-R
Terms and licenses: Academic/Nonprofit Terms; Industry Terms
Depositor comments: . Excitation = 505 / 569; Emission = 516 / 581
How to cite: mEos2-Alpha-Actinin-19 was a gift from Michael Davidson (Addgene plasmid # 57346 ; http://n2t.net/addgene:57346 ; RRID:Addgene_57346)
