>Addgene plasmid #57346 | mEos2-Alpha-Actinin-19 | addgene partial sequence | sequence record 124116 | AllEos-R 5'-GTACCATCTCCGTCGATCAC-3'
CCTTCATACGGAGTTTGATCTTCATGTCTGGCTTAATCGCACTCATGGTGGCGACCGGTGGATCCCGGGC
CCGCGGTACCGTCGACTGCAGAATTCGAAGCTTGAGGTCACTCTCGCCGTACAGCGCCGTGGAGAAGGAC
ATGTAGTCCAGAGCACCTGGCACGGAGTCGGGGCCGGTGTAGGGGGCCATCCGCGCGATGCAGTACTCAG
CCTGGTCGGGTGGCAGCTCGCGGCGCAGCTCGTCCATGGTAATGTAGTTCTTGTCCCCAGCCAGGATCTT
GAAGGAAGCCATGACTTGGTCTGCTGTATCTGTGTCGGCTGTCTCGCGGGACATGAAGTCAATGAAGGCC
TGGAATGTCACTACCCCCAGGCGGTTGGGGTCCACAATGCTCATGATGCGGGCAAATTCTGCTTCTCCCT
GGGGGTCGTTGCCAATATCATAACCCAAGCTGATGAGGCAGGCTTTGAACTCCTCGGGACCCAGTGTGCC
GGAGTGATCCCGGTCAAAGTGGTTGAAGGAGGCCCGGAACTCATTCATCTGCTCCTGGCTGATGCCCTTG
GCATCCCGGGTCAGGATCTGGTTCTCTACCTCATTGATGGTCCTGGCGATGGTGGTGAGCAGCTGCTCCC
AGCCCACACGGATGTGCTCCATGGTGTAGTTGGTGTGCTTGTTGTCGAAGATGAGCGCCTCCTGGATGAG
CTGGTGGTCGCCCTCCAGCTGATCAATCTTTGGCTTGTAGTTGACGATGCTCTTCTCATACTGCCGCAGG
TGGCTGAGCTGGTCCTCCAGGGTCCCATGCATCTCAATGGAGATCCTCCCGATCTCCTCCATCTTGGTCT
GGATCCAGGG
