>Addgene plasmid #57346 | mEos2-Alpha-Actinin-19 | depositor partial sequence | sequence record 124117 | Insert
GACGTCAGATCCGCTAGCGCTACCGGACTCAGATCTCGAGCTCAAGCTTCGCACCATCATGGACCATTAT
GATTCTCAGCAAACCAACGATTACATGCAGCCAGAAGAGGACTGGGACCGGGACCTGCTCCTGGACCCGG
CCTGGGAGAAGCAGCAGAGAAAGACATTCACGGCATGGTGTAACTCCCACCTCCGGAAGGCGGGGACACA
GATCGAGAACATCGAAGAGGACTTCCGGGATGGCCTGAAGCTCATGCTGCTGCTGGAGGTCATCTCAGGT
GAACGCTTGGCCAAGCCAGAGCGAGGCAAGATGAGAGTGCACAAGATCTCCAACGTCAACAAGGCCCTGG
ATTTCATAGCCAGCAAAGGCGTCAAACTGGTGTCCATCGGAGCCGAAGAAATCGTGGATGGGAATGTGAA
GATGACCCTGGGCATGATCTGGACCATCATCCTGCGCTTTGCCATCCAGGACATCTCCGTGGAAGAGACT
TCAGCCAAGGAAGGGCTGCTCCTGTGGTGTCAGAGAAAGACAGCCCCTTACAAAAATGTCAACATCCAGA
ACTTCCACATAAGCTGGAAGGATGGCCTCGGCTTCTGTGCTTTGATCCACCGACACCGGCCCGAGCTGAT
TGACTACGGGAAGCTGCGGAAGGATGATCCACTCACAAATCTGAATACGGCTTTTGACGTGGCAGAGAAG
TACCTGGACATCCCCAAGATGCTGGATGCCGAAGACATCGTTGGAACTGCCCGACCGGATGAGAAAGCCA
TCATGACTTACGTGTCTAGCTTCTACCACGCCTTCTCTGGAGCCCAGAAGGCGGAGACAGCAGCCAATCG
CATCTGCAAGGTGTTGGCCGTCAACCAGGAGAACGAGCAGCTTATGGAAGACTACGAGAAGCTGGCCAGT
GATCTGTTGGAGTGGATCCGCCGCACAATCCCGTGGCTGGAGAACCGGGTGCCCGAGAACACCATGCATG
CCATGCAACAGAAGCTGGAGGACTTCCGGGACTACCGGCGCCTGCACAAGCCGCCCAAGGTGCAGGAGAA
GTGCCAGCTGGAGATCAACTTCAACACGCTGCAGACCAAGCTGCGGCTCAGCAACCGGCCTGCCTTCATG
CCCTCTGAGGGCAGGATGGTCTCGGACATCAACAATGCCTGGGGCTGCCTGGAGCAGGTGGAGAAGGGCT
ATGAGGAGTGGTTGCTGAATGAGATCCGGAGGCTGGAGCGACTGGACCACCTGGCAGAGAAGTTCCGGCA
GAAGGCCTCCATCCACGAGGCCTGGACTGACGGCAAAGAGGCCATGCTGCGACAGAAGGACTATGAGACC
GCCACCCTCTCGGAGATCAAGGCCTTGCTCAAGAAGCATGAGGCCTTCGAGAGTGACCTGGCTGCCCACC
AGGACCGTGTGGAGCAGATTGCCGCCATCGCACAGGAGCTCAATGAGCTGGACTATTATGACTCACCCAG
TGTCAACGCCCGTTGCCAAAAGATCTGTGACCAGTGGGACAATCTGGGGGCCCTAACTCAGAAGCGAAGG
GAAGCTCTGGAGCGGACCGAGAAACTGCTGGAGACCATTGACCAGCTGTACTTGGAGTATGCCAAGCGGG
CTGCACCCTTCAACAACTGGATGGAGGGGGCCATGGAGGACCTGCAGGACACCTTCATTGTGCACACCAT
TGAGGAGATCCAGGGACTGACCACAGCCCATGAGCAGTTCAAGGCCACCCTCCCTGATGCCGACAAGGAG
CGCCTGGCCATCCTGGGCATCCACAATGAGGTGTCCAAGATTGTCCAGACCTACCACGTCAATATGGCGG
GCACCAACCCCTACACAACCATCACGCCTCAGGAGATCAATGGCAAATGGGACCACGTGCGGCAGCTGGT
GCCTCGGAGGGACCAAGCTCTGACGGAGGAGCATGCCCGACAGCAGCACAATGAGAGGCTACGCAAGCAG
TTTGGAGCCCAGGCCAATGTCATCGGGCCCTGGATCCAGACCAAGATGGAGGAGATCGGGAGGATCTCCA
TTGAGATGCATGGGACCCTGGAGGACCAGCTCAGCCACCTGCGGCAGTATGAGAAGAGCATCGTCAACTA
CAAGCCAAAGATTGATCAGCTGGAGGGCGACCACCAGCTCATCCAGGAGGCGCTCATCTTCGACAACAAG
CACACCAACTACACCATGGAGCACATCCGTGTGGGCTGGGAGCAGCTGCTCACCACCATCGCCAGGACCA
TCAATGAGGTAGAGAACCAGATCCTGACCCGGGATGCCAAGGGCATCAGCCAGGAGCAGATGAATGAGTT
CCGGGCCTCCTTCAACCACTTTGACCGGGATCACTCCGGCACACTGGGTCCCGAGGAGTTCAAAGCCTGC
CTCATCAGCTTGGGTTATGATATTGGCAACGACCCCCAGGGAGAAGCAGAATTTGCCCGCATCATGAGCA
TTGTGGACCCCAACCGCCTGGGGGTAGTGACATTCCAGGCCTTCATTGACTTCATGTCCCGCGAGACAGC
CGACACAGATACAGCAGACCAAGTCATGGCTTCCTTCAAGATCCTGGCTGGGGACAAGAACTACATTACC
ATGGACGAGCTGCGCCGCGAGCTGCCACCCGACCAGGCTGAGTACTGCATCGCGCGGATGGCCCCCTACA
CCGGCCCCGACTCCGTGCCAGGTGCTCTGGACTACATGTCCTTCTCCACGGCGCTGTACGGCGAGAGTGA
CCTCAAGCTTCGAATTCTGCAGTCGACGGTACCGCGGGCCCGGGATCCACCGGTCGCCACCATGAGTGCG
ATTAAGCCAGACATGAAGATCAAACTCCGTATGGAAGGCAACGTAAACGGGCACCACTTTGTGATCGACG
GAGATGGTACAGGCAAGCCTTTTGAGGGAAAACAGAGTATGGATCTTGAAGTCAAAGAGGGCGGACCTCT
GCCTTTTGCCTTTGATATCCTGACCACTGCATTCCATTACGGCAACAGGGTATTCGCCAAATATCCAGAC
AACATACAAGACTATTTTAAGCAGTCGTTTCCTAAGGGGTATTCGTGGGAACGAAGCTTGACTTTCGAAG
ACGGGGGCATTTGCATTGCCAGAAACGACATAACAATGGAAGGGGACACTTTCTATAATAAAGTTCGATT
TTATGGTACCAACTTTCCCGCCAATGGTCCAGTTATGCAGAAGAAGACGCTGAAATGGGAGCCCTCCACT
GAGAAAATGTATGTGCGTGATGGAGTGCTGACGGGTGATATTCATATGGCTTTGTTGCTTGAAGGAAATG
CCCATTACCGATGTGACTTCAGAACTACTTACAAAGCTAAGGAGAAGGGTGTCAAGTTACCAGGCTACCA
CTTTGTGGACCACTGCATTGAGATTTTAAGCCATGACAAAGATTACAACAAGGTTAAGCTGTATGAGCAT
GCTGTTGCTCATTCTGGATTGCCTGACAATGCCAGACGATAAGCGGCCGCGACTCTAGATCATAATCAGC
CATACCAC
